>Addgene plasmid #89487 | YFN43 | addgene full sequence | sequence record 175412 | Addgene NGS Result
TGAGACTTTTCAACAAAGGGTAATATCCGGAAACCTCCTCGGATTCCATTGCCCAGCTATCTGTCACTTT
ATTGTGAAGATAGTGGAAAAGGAAGGTGGCTCCTACAAATGCCATCATTGCGATAAAGGAAAGGCCATCG
TTGAAGATGCCTCTGCCGACAGTGGTCCCAAAGATGGACCCCCACCCACGAGGAGCATCGTGGAAAAAGA
AGACGTTCCAACCACGTCTTCAAAGCAAGTGGATTGATGTGATATCTCCACTGACGTAAGGGATGACGCA
CAATCCCACTATCCTTCGCAAGACCCTTCCTCTATATAAGGAAGTTCATTTCATTTGGAGAGGACCTCGA
CTCTAGAGGATCCCCGGGTACCATGGTGAGCAAGGGCGAGGAGCTGTTCACCGGGGTGGTGCCCATCCTG
GTCGAGCTGGACGGCGACGTAAACGGCCACAAGTTCAGCGTGTCCGGCGAGGGCGAGGGCGATGCCACCT
ACGGCAAGCTGACCCTGAAGTTCATCTGCACCACCGGCAAGCTGCCCGTGCCCTGGCCCACCCTCGTGAC
CACCTTCGGCTACGGCCTGCAGTGCTTCGCCCGCTACCCCGACCACATGAAGCAGCACGACTTCTTCAAG
TCCGCCATGCCCGAAGGCTACGTCCAGGAGCGCACCATCTTCTTCAAGGACGACGGCAACTACAAGACCC
GCGCCGAGGTGAAGTTCGAGGGCGACACCCTGGTGAACCGCATCGAGCTGAAGGGCATCGACTTCAAGGA
GGACGGCAACATCCTGGGGCACAAGCTGGAGTACAACTACAACAGCCACAACGTCTATATCATGGCCGGT
GGAGGTGGATCTGGTGGAGGTGGATCTGGTGGAGGTGGATCTCTTGGCGCGCCAAGCTATCAAACAAGTT
TGTACAAAAAAGCTGAACGAGAAACGTAAAATGATATAAATATCAATATATTAAATTAGATTTTGCATAA
AAAACAGACTACATAATACTGTAAAACACAACATATCCAGTCACTATGGCGGCCGCATTAGGCACCCCAG
GCTTTACACTTTATGCTTCCGGCTCGTATAATGTGTGGATTTTGAGTTAGGATCCGTCGAGATTTTCAGG
AGCTAAGGAAGCTAAAATGGAGAAAAAAATCACTGGATATACCACCGTTGATATATCCCAATGGCATCGT
AAAGAACATTTTGAGGCATTTCAGTCAGTTGCTCAATGTACCTATAACCAGACCGTTCAGCTGGATATTA
CGGCCTTTTTAAAGACCGTAAAGAAAAATAAGCACAAGTTTTATCCGGCCTTTATTCACATTCTTGCCCG
CCTGATGAATGCTCATCCGGAATTCCGTATGGCAATGAAAGACGGTGAGCTGGTGATATGGGATAGTGTT
CACCCTTGTTACACCGTTTTCCATGAGCAAACTGAAACGTTTTCATCGCTCTGGAGTGAATACCACGACG
ATTTCCGGCAGTTTCTACACATATATTCGCAAGATGTGGCGTGTTACGGTGAAAACCTGGCCTATTTCCC
TAAAGGGTTTATTGAGAATATGTTTTTCGTCTCAGCCAATCCCTGGGTGAGTTTCACCAGTTTTGATTTA
AACGTGGCCAATATGGACAACTTCTTCGCCCCCGTTTTCACCATGGGCAAATATTATACGCAAGGCGACA
AGGTGCTGATGCCGCTGGCGATTCAGGTTCATCATGCCGTTTGTGATGGCTTCCATGTCGGCAGAATGCT
TAATGAATTACAACAGTACTGCGATGAGTGGCAGGCGGGGCGTAATCTAGAGGATCCGGCTTACTAAAAG
CCAGATAACAGTATGCGTATTTGCGCGCTGATTTTTGCGGTATAAGAATATATACTGATATGTATACCCG
AAGTATGTCAAAAAGAGGTATGCTATGAAGCAGCGTATTACAGTGACAGTTGACAGCGACAGCTATCAGT
TGCTCAAGGCATATATGATGTCAATATCTCCGGTCTGGTAAGCACAACCATGCAGAATGAAGCCCGTCGT
CTGCGTGCCGAACGCTGGAAAGCGGAAAATCAGGAAGGGATGGCTGAGGTCGCCCGGTTTATTGAAATGA
ACGGCTCTTTTGCTGACGAGAACAGGGGCTGGTGAAATGCAGTTTAAGGTTTACACCTATAAAAGAGAGA
GCCGTTATCGTCTGTTTGTGGATGTACAGAGTGATATTATTGACACGCCCGGGCGACGGATGGTGATCCC
CCTGGCCAGTGCACGTCTGCTGTCAGATAAAGTCCCCCGTGAACTTTACCCGGTGGTGCATATCGGGGAT
GAAAGCTGGCGCATGATGACCACCGATATGGCCAGTGTGCCGGTCTCCGTTATCGGGGAAGAAGTGGCTG
ATCTCAGCCACCGCGAAAATGACATCAAAAACGCCATTAACCTGATGTTCTGGGGAATATAAATGTCAGG
CTCCCTTATACACAGCCAGTCTGCAGGTCGACCATAGTGACTGGATATGTTGTGTTTTACAGTATTATGT
AGTCTGTTTTTTATGCAAAATCTAATTTAATATATTGATATTTATATCATTTTACGTTTCTCGTTCAGCT
TTCTTGTACAAAGTGGTTCGATAATTCTTAATTAACTAGTTCTAGAGCGGCCGCCACCGCGGTGGAGCTC
GAATTTCCCCGATCGTTCAAACATTTGGCAATAAAGTTTCTTAAGATTGAATCCTGTTGCCGGTCTTGCG
ATGATTATCATATAATTTCTGTTGAATTACGTTAAGCATGTAATAATTAACATGTAATGCATGACGTTAT
TTATGAGATGGGTTTTTATGATTAGAGTCCCGCAATTATACATTTAATACGCGATAGAAAACAAAATATA
GCGCGCAAACTAGGATAAATTATCGCGCGCGGTGTCATCTATGTTACTAGATCGGGAATTCGTAATCATG
TCATAGCTGTTTCCTGTGTGAAATTGTTATCCGCTCACAATTCCACACAACATACGAGCCGGAAGCATAA
AGTGTAAAGCCTGGGGTGCCTAATGAGTGAGCTAACTCACATTAATTGCGTTGCGCTCACTGCCCGCTTT
CCAGTCGGGAAACCTGTCGTGCCAGCTGCATTAATGAATCGGCCAACGCGCGGGGAGAGGCGGTTTGCGT
ATTGGCTAGAGCAGCTTGCCAACATGGTGGAGCACGACACTCTCGTCTACTCCAAGAATATCAAAGATAC
AGTCTCAGAAGACCAAAGGGCTATTGAGACTTTTCAACAAAGGGTAATATCGGGAAACCTCCTCGGATTC
CATTGCCCAGCTATCTGTCACTTCATCAAAAGGACAGTAGAAAAGGAAGGTGGCACCTACAAATGCCATC
ATTGCGATAAAGGAAAGGCTATCGTTCAAGATGCCTCTGCCGACAGTGGTCCCAAAGATGGACCCCCACC
CACGAGGAGCATCGTGGAAAAAGAAGACGTTCCAACCACGTCTTCAAAGCAAGTGGATTGATGTGAACAT
GGTGGAGCACGACACTCTCGTCTACTCCAAGAATATCAAAGATACAGTCTCAGAAGACCAAAGGGCTATT
GAGACTTTTCAACAAAGGGTAATATCGGGAAACCTCCTCGGATTCCATTGCCCAGCTATCTGTCACTTCA
TCAAAAGGACAGTAGAAAAGGAAGGTGGCACCTACAAATGCCATCATTGCGATAAAGGAAAGGCTATCGT
TCAAGATGCCTCTGCCGACAGTGGTCCCAAAGATGGACCCCCACCCACGAGGAGCATCGTGGAAAAAGAA
GACGTTCCAACCACGTCTTCAAAGCAAGTGGATTGATGTGATATCTCCACTGACGTAAGGGATGACGCAC
AATCCCACTATCCTTCGCAAGACCCTTCCTCTATATAAGGAAGTTCATTTCATTTGGAGAGGACACGCTG
AAATCACCAGTCTCTCTCTACAAATCTATCTCTCTCGAGCTTTCGCAGATCCGGGGGGCAATGAGATATG
AAAAAGCCTGAACTCACCGCGACGTCTGTCGAGAAGTTTCTGATCGAAAAGTTCGACAGCGTCTCCGACC
TGATGCAGCTCTCGGAGGGCGAAGAATCTCGTGCTTTCAGCTTCGATGTAGGAGGGCGTGGATATGTCCT
GCGGGTAAATAGCTGCGCCGATGGTTTCTACAAAGATCGTTATGTTTATCGGCACTTTGCATCGGCCGCG
CTCCCGATTCCGGAAGTGCTTGACATTGGGGAGTTTAGCGAGAGCCTGACCTATTGCATCTCCCGCCGTT
CACAGGGTGTCACGTTGCAAGACCTGCCTGAAACCGAACTGCCCGCTGTTCTACAACCGGTCGCGGAGGC
TATGGATGCGATCGCTGCGGCCGATCTTAGCCAGACGAGCGGGTTCGGCCCATTCGGACCGCAAGGAATC
GGTCAATACACTACATGGCGTGATTTCATATGCGCGATTGCTGATCCCCATGTGTATCACTGGCAAACTG
TGATGGACGACACCGTCAGTGCGTCCGTCGCGCAGGCTCTCGATGAGCTGATGCTTTGGGCCGAGGACTG
CCCCGAAGTCCGGCACCTCGTGCACGCGGATTTCGGCTCCAACAATGTCCTGACGGACAATGGCCGCATA
ACAGCGGTCATTGACTGGAGCGAGGCGATGTTCGGGGATTCCCAATACGAGGTCGCCAACATCTTCTTCT
GGAGGCCGTGGTTGGCTTGTATGGAGCAGCAGACGCGCTACTTCGAGCGGAGGCATCCGGAGCTTGCAGG
ATCGCCACGACTCCGGGCGTATATGCTCCGCATTGGTCTTGACCAACTCTATCAGAGCTTGGTTGACGGC
AATTTCGATGATGCAGCTTGGGCGCAGGGTCGATGCGACGCAATCGTCCGATCCGGAGCCGGGACTGTCG
GGCGTACACAAATCGCCCGCAGAAGCGCGGCCGTCTGGACCGATGGCTGTGTAGAAGTACTCGCCGATAG
TGGAAACCGACGCCCCAGCACTCGTCCGAGGGCAAAGAAATAGAGTAGATGCCGACCGGGATCTGTCGAT
CGACAAGCTCGAGTTTCTCCATAATAATGTGTGAGTAGTTCCCAGATAAGGGAATTAGGGTTCCTATAGG
GTTTCGCTCATGTGTTGAGCATATAAGAAACCCTTAGTATGTATTTGTATTTGTAAAATACTTCTATCAA
TAAAATTTCTAATTCCTAAAACCAAAATCCAGTACTAAAATCCAGATCCCCCGAATTAATTCGGCGTTAA
TTCAGTACATTAAAAACGTCCGCAATGTGTTATTAAGTTGTCTAAGCGTCAATTTGTTTACACCACAATA
TATCCTGCCACCAGCCAGCCAACAGCTCCCCGACCGGCAGCTCGGCACAAAATCACCACTCGATACAGGC
AGCCCATCAGTCCGGGACGGCGTCAGCGGGAGAGCCGTTGTAAGGCGGCAGACTTTGCTCATGTTACCGA
TGCTATTCGGAAGAACGGCAACTAAGCTGCCGGGTTTGAAACACGGATGATCTCGCGGAGGGTAGCATGT
TGATTGTAACGATGACAGAGCGTTGCTGCCTGTGATCACCGCGGTTTCAAAATCGGCTCCGTCGATACTA
TGTTATACGCCAACTTTGAAAACAACTTTGAAAAAGCTGTTTTCTGGTATTTAAGGTTTTAGAATGCAAG
GAACAGTGAATTGGAGTTCGTCTTGTTATAATTAGCTTCTTGGGGTATCTTTAAATACTGTAGAAAAGAG
GAAGGAAATAATAAATGGCTAAAATGAGAATATCACCGGAATTGAAAAAACTGATCGAAAAATACCGCTG
CGTAAAAGATACGGAAGGAATGTCTCCTGCTAAGGTATATAAGCTGGTGGGAGAAAATGAAAACCTATAT
TTAAAAATGACGGACAGCCGGTATAAAGGGACCACCTATGATGTGGAACGGGAAAAGGACATGATGCTAT
GGCTGGAAGGAAAGCTGCCTGTTCCAAAGGTCCTGCACTTTGAACGGCATGATGGCTGGAGCAATCTGCT
CATGAGTGAGGCCGATGGCGTCCTTTGCTCGGAAGAGTATGAAGATGAACAAAGCCCTGAAAAGATTATC
GAGCTGTATGCGGAGTGCATCAGGCTCTTTCACTCCATCGACATATCGGATTGTCCCTATACGAATAGCT
TAGACAGCCGCTTAGCCGAATTGGATTACTTACTGAATAACGATCTGGCCGATGTGGATTGCGAAAACTG
GGAAGAAGACACTCCATTTAAAGATCCGCGCGAGCTGTATGATTTTTTAAAGACGGAAAAGCCCGAAGAG
GAACTTGTCTTTTCCCACGGCGACCTGGGAGACAGCAACATCTTTGTGAAAGATGGCAAAGTAAGTGGCT
TTATTGATCTTGGGAGAAGCGGCAGGGCGGACAAGTGGTATGACATTGCCTTCTGCGTCCGGTCGATCAG
GGAGGATATCGGGGAAGAACAGTATGTCGAGCTATTTTTTGACTTACTGGGGATCAAGCCTGATTGGGAG
AAAATAAAATATTATATTTTACTGGATGAATTGTTTTAGTACCTAGAATGCATGACCAAAATCCCTTAAC
GTGAGTTTTCGTTCCACTGAGCGTCAGACCCCGTAGAAAAGATCAAAGGATCTTCTTGAGATCCTTTTTT
TCTGCGCGTAATCTGCTGCTTGCAAACAAAAAAACCACCGCTACCAGCGGTGGTTTGTTTGCCGGATCAA
GAGCTACCAACTCTTTTTCCGAAGGTAACTGGCTTCAGCAGAGCGCAGATACCAAATACTGTCCTTCTAG
TGTAGCCGTAGTTAGGCCACCACTTCAAGAACTCTGTAGCACCGCCTACATACCTCGCTCTGCTAATCCT
GTTACCAGTGGCTGCTGCCAGTGGCGATAAGTCGTGTCTTACCGGGTTGGACTCAAGACGATAGTTACCG
GATAAGGCGCAGCGGTCGGGCTGAACGGGGGGTTCGTGCACACAGCCCAGCTTGGAGCGAACGACCTACA
CCGAACTGAGATACCTACAGCGTGAGCTATGAGAAAGCGCCACGCTTCCCGAAGGGAGAAAGGCGGACAG
GTATCCGGTAAGCGGCAGGGTCGGAACAGGAGAGCGCACGAGGGAGCTTCCAGGGGGAAACGCCTGGTAT
CTTTATAGTCCTGTCGGGTTTCGCCACCTCTGACTTGAGCGTCGATTTTTGTGATGCTCGTCAGGGGGGC
GGAGCCTATGGAAAAACGCCAGCAACGCGGCCTTTTTACGGTTCCTGGCCTTTTGCTGGCCTTTTGCTCA
CATGTTCTTTCCTGCGTTATCCCCTGATTCTGTGGATAACCGTATTACCGCCTTTGAGTGAGCTGATACC
GCTCGCCGCAGCCGAACGACCGAGCGCAGCGAGTCAGTGAGCGAGGAAGCGGAAGAGCGCCTGATGCGGT
ATTTTCTCCTTACGCATCTGTGCGGTATTTCACACCGCATATGGTGCACTCTCAGTACAATCTGCTCTGA
TGCCGCATAGTTAAGCCAGTATACACTCCGCTATCGCTACGTGACTGGGTCATGGCTGCGCCCCGACACC
CGCCAACACCCGCTGACGCGCCCTGACGGGCTTGTCTGCTCCCGGCATCCGCTTACAGACAAGCTGTGAC
CGTCTCCGGGAGCTGCATGTGTCAGAGGTTTTCACCGTCATCACCGAAACGCGCGAGGCAGGGTGCCTTG
ATGTGGGCGCCGGCGGTCGAGTGGCGACGGCGCGGCTTGTCCGCGCCCTGGTAGATTGCCTGGCCGTAGG
CCAGCCATTTTTGAGCGGCCAGCGGCCGCGATAGGCCGACGCGAAGCGGCGGGGCGTAGGGAGCGCAGCG
ACCGAAGGGTAGGCGCTTTTTGCAGCTCTTCGGCTGTGCGCTGGCCAGACAGTTATGCACAGGCCAGGCG
GGTTTTAAGAGTTTTAATAAGTTTTAAAGAGTTTTAGGCGGAAAAATCGCCTTTTTTCTCTTTTATATCA
GTCACTTACATGTGTGACCGGTTCCCAATGTACGGCTTTGGGTTCCCAATGTACGGGTTCCGGTTCCCAA
TGTACGGCTTTGGGTTCCCAATGTACGTGCTATCCACAGGAAAGAGACCTTTTCGACCTTTTTCCCCTGC
TAGGGCAATTTGCCCTAGCATCTGCTCCGTACATTAGGAACCGGCGGATGCTTCGCCCTCGATCAGGTTG
CGGTAGCGCATGACTAGGATCGGGCCAGCCTGCCCCGCCTCCTCCTTCAAATCGTACTCCGGCAGGTCAT
TTGACCCGATCAGCTTGCGCACGGTGAAACAGAACTTCTTGAACTCTCCGGCGCTGCCACTGCGTTCGTA
GATCGTCTTGAACAACCATCTGGCTTCTGCCTTGCCTGCGGCGCGGCGTGCCAGGCGGTAGAGAAAACGG
CCGATGCCGGGATCGATCAAAAAGTAATCGGGGTGAACCGTCAGCACGTCCGGGTTCTTGCCTTCTGTGA
TCTCGCGGTACATCCAATCAGCTAGCTCGATCTCGATGTACTCCGGCCGCCCGGTTTCGCTCTTTACGAT
CTTGTAGCGGCTAATCAAGGCTTCACCCTCGGATACCGTCACCAGGCGGCCGTTCTTGGCCTTCTTCGTA
CGCTGCATGGCAACGTGCGTGGTGTTTAACCGAATGCAGGTTTCTACCAGGTCGTCTTTCTGCTTTCCGC
CATCGGCTCGCCGGCAGAACTTGAGTACGTCCGCAACGTGTGGACGGAACACGCGGCCGGGCTTGTCTCC
CTTCCCTTCCCGGTATCGGTTCATGGATTCGGTTAGATGGGAAACCGCCATCAGTACCAGGTCGTAATCC
CACACACTGGCCATGCCGGCCGGCCCTGCGGAAACCTCTACGTGCCCGTCTGGAAGCTCGTAGCGGATCA
CCTCGCCAGCTCGTCGGTCACGCTTCGACAGACGGAAAACGGCCACGTCCATGATGCTGCGACTATCGCG
GGTGCCCACGTCATAGAGCATCGGAACGAAAAAATCTGGTTGCTCGTCGCCCTTGGGCGGCTTCCTAATC
GACGGCGCACCGGCTGCCGGCGGTTGCCGGGATTCTTTGCGGATTCGATCAGCGGCCGCTTGCCACGATT
CACCGGGGCGTGCTTCTGCCTCGATGCGTTGCCGCTGGGCGGCCTGCGCGGCCTTCAACTTCTCCACCAG
GTCATCACCCAGCGCCGCGCCGATTTGTACCGGGCCGGATGGTTTGCGACCGCTCACGCCGATTCCTCGG
GCTTGGGGGTTCCAGTGCCATTGCAGGGCCGGCAGGCAACCCAGCCGCTTACGCCTGGCCAACCGCCCGT
TCCTCCACACATGGGGCATTCCACGGCGTCGGTGCCTGGTTGTTCTTGATTTTCCATGCCGCCTCCTTTA
GCCGCTAAAATTCATCTACTCATTTATTCATTTGCTCATTTACTCTGGTAGCTGCGCGATGTATTCAGAT
AGCAGCTCGGTAATGGTCTTGCCTTGGCGTACCGCGTACATCTTCAGCTTGGTGTGATCCTCCGCCGGCA
ACTGAAAGTTGACCCGCTTCATGGCTGGCGTGTCTGCCAGGCTGGCCAACGTTGCAGCCTTGCTGCTGCG
TGCGCTCGGACGGCCGGCACTTAGCGTGTTTGTGCTTTTGCTCATTTTCTCTTTACCTCATTAACTCAAA
TGAGTTTTGATTTAATTTCAGCGGCCAGCGCCTGGACCTCGCGGGCAGCGTCGCCCTCGGGTTCTGATTC
AAGAACGGTTGTGCCGGCGGCGGCAGTGCCTGGGTAGCTCACGCGCTGCGTGATACGGGACTCAAGAATG
GGCAGCTCGTACCCGGCCAGCGCCTCGGCAACCTCACCGCCGATGCGCGTGCCTTTGATCGCCCGCGACA
CGACAAAGGCCGCTTGTAGCCTTCCATCCGTGACCTCAATGCGCTGCTTAACCAGCTCCACCAGGTCGGC
GGTGGCCCATATGTCGTAAGGGCTTGGCTGCACCGGAATCAGCACGAAGTCGGCTGCCTTGATCGCGGAC
ACAGCCAAGTCCGCCGCCTGGGGCGCTCCGTCGATCACTACGAAGTCGCGCCGGCCGATGGCCTTCACGT
CGCGGTCAATCGTCGGGCGGTCGATGCCGACAACGGTTAGCGGTTGATCTTCCCGCACGGCCGCCCAATC
GCGGGCACTGCCCTGGGGATCGGAATCGACTAACAGAACATCGGCCCCGGCGAGTTGCAGGGCGCGGGCT
AGATGGGTTGCGATGGTCGTCTTGCCTGACCCGCCTTTCTGGTTAAGTACAGCGATAACCTTCATGCGTT
CCCCTTGCGTATTTGTTTATTTACTCATCGCATCATATACGCAGCGACCGCATGACGCAAGCTGTTTTAC
TCAAATACACATCACCTTTTTAGACGGCGGCGCTCGGTTTCTTCAGCGGCCAAGCTGGCCGGCCAGGCCG
CCAGCTTGGCATCAGACAAACCGGCCAGGATTTCATGCAGCCGCACGGTTGAGACGTGCGCGGGCGGCTC
GAACACGTACCCGGCCGCGATCATCTCCGCCTCGATCTCTTCGGTAATGAAAAACGGTTCGTCCTGGCCG
TCCTGGTGCGGTTTCATGCTTGTTCCTCTTGGCGTTCATTCTCGGCGGCCGCCAGGGCGTCGGCCTCGGT
CAATGCGTCCTCACGGAAGGCACCGCGCCGCCTGGCCTCGGTGGGCGTCACTTCCTCGCTGCGCTCAAGT
GCGCGGTACAGGGTCGAGCGATGCACGCCAAGCAGTGCAGCCGCCTCTTTCACGGTGCGGCCTTCCTGGT
CGATCAGCTCGCGGGCGTGCGCGATCTGTGCCGGGGTGAGGGTAGGGCGGGGGCCAAACTTCACGCCTCG
GGCCTTGGCGGCCTCGCGCCCGCTCCGGGTGCGGTCGATGATTAGGGAACGCTCGAACTCGGCAATGCCG
GCGAACACGGTCAACACCATGCGGCCGGCCGGCGTGGTGGTGTCGGCCCACGGCTCTGCCAGGCTACGCA
GGCCCGCGCCGGCCTCCTGGATGCGCTCGGCAATGTCCAGTAGGTCGCGGGTGCTGCGGGCCAGGCGGTC
TAGCCTGGTCACTGTCACAACGTCGCCAGGGCGTAGGTGGTCAAGCATCCTGGCCAGCTCCGGGCGGTCG
CGCCTGGTGCCGGTGATCTTCTCGGAAAACAGCTTGGTGCAGCCGGCCGCGTGCAGTTCGGCCCGTTGGT
TGGTCAAGTCCTGGTCGTCGGTGCTGACGCGGGCATAGCCCAGCAGGCCAGCGGCGGCGCTCTTGTTCAT
GGCGTAATGTCTCCGGTTCTAGTCGCAAGTATTCTACTTTATGCGACTAAAACACGCGACAAGAAAACGC
CAGGAAAAGGGCAGGGCGGCAGCCTGTCGCGTAACTTAGGACTTGTGCGACATGTCGTTTTCAGAAGACG
GCTGCACTGAACGTCAGAAGCCGACTGCACTATAGCAGCGGAGGGGTTGGATCAAAGTACTTTGATCCCG
AGGGGAACCCTGTGGTTGGCATGCACATACAAATGGACGAACGGATAAACCTTTTCACGCCCTTTTAAAT
ATCCGATTATTCTAATAAACGCTCTTTTCTCTTAGGTTTACCCGCCAATATATCCTGTCAAACACTGATA
GTTTAAACTGAAGGCGGGAAACGACAATCTGATCCAAGCTCAAGCTGCTCTAGCATTCGCCATTCAGGCT
GCGCAACTGTTGGGAAGGGCGATCGGTGCGGGCCTCTTCGCTATTACGCCAGCTGGCGAAAGGGGGATGT
GCTGCAAGGCGATTAAGTTGGGTAACGCCAGGGTTTTCCCAGTCACGACGTTGTAAAACGACGGCCAGTG
CCAAGCTTGCATGCCTGCAGGTCAACATGGTGGAGCACGACACACTTGTCTACTCCAAAAATATCAAAGA
TACAGTCTCAGAAGACCAAAGGGCAATTGAGACTTTTCAACAAAGGGTAATATCCGGAAACCTCCTCGGA
TTCCATTGCCCAGCTATCTGTCACTTTATTGTGAAGATAGTGGAAAAGGAAGGTGGCTCCTACAAATGCC
ATCATTGCGATAAAGGAAAGGCCATCGTTGAAGATGCCTCTGCCGACAGTGGTCCCAAAGATGGACCCCC
ACCCACGAGGAGCATCGTGGAAAAAGAAGACGTTCCAACCACGTCTTCAAAGCAAGTGGATTGATGTGAT
AACATGGTGGAGCACGACACACTTGTCTACTCCAAAAATATCAAAGATACAGTCTCAGAAGACCAAAGGG
CAAT
Features (pLannotate 1.2.2; 31 found; start..end, strand, type, name):
    347..372     -  misc_feature   MCS (fragment): pUC18/19 multiple cloning site
    373..828     +  CDS            VN155(I152L): improved N-terminal fragment of mVenus for use in bimolecular fluorescence complementation (BiFC) (Kodama and Hu, 2010)
    904..1028    +  protein_bind   attR1: mutant version of attR; recombination site for the Gateway® LR reaction LR Clonase™
   1053..1083    +  promoter       lac UV5 promoter: E. coli lac promoter with an "up" mutation
   1107..1136    +  promoter       cat promoter (fragment): promoter of the E. coli cat gene encoding chloramphenicol acetyltransferase
   1137..1817    +  CDS            CmR: chloramphenicol acetyltransferase confers resistance to chloramphenicol
   1974..2132    +  CDS            ccdA (fragment): CCDA_ECO57 - Also known as H, letA. Experimental evidence at protein level: Swiss-Prot protein existence level 1. Antitoxin component of a type II toxin-antitoxin (TA) system which inhibits the post-segregational killing (PSK) of plasmid-free cells, also referred to as a plasmid addiction system. Binds to and blocks the activity of CcdB; will also remove bound CcdB protein from the CcdB-GyrA complex by forming a CcdA-CcdB complex, a process termed rejuvenation. Functions as a transcriptional corepressor for the ccdAB operon, repression also requires CcdB (By similarity). From Escherichia coli
   2137..2442    +  CDS            ccdB: CcdB, a bacterial toxin that poisons DNA gyrase; ccdB; Plasmids containing the ccdB gene cannot be propagated in standard E. coli strains.
   2483..2607    -  protein_bind   attR2: mutant version of attR; recombination site for the Gateway® LR reaction LR Clonase™
   2625..2660    -  misc_feature   MCS (fragment): pBluescript multiple cloning site
   2671..2923    +  terminator     NOS terminator: nopaline synthase terminator and poly(A) signal
   2962..2984    -  protein_bind   lac operator (fragment): The lac repressor binds to the lac operator to inhibit transcription in E. coli. This inhibition can be relieved by adding lactose or isopropyl-β-D-thiogalactopyranoside (IPTG). lac repressor encoded by lacI
   2988..3018    -  promoter       lac promoter: promoter for the E. coli lac operon
   3033..3054    -  protein_bind   CAP binding site: CAP binding activates transcription in the presence of cAMP. E. coli catabolite activator protein
   3067..3155    -  CDS            lacI (fragment): lac repressor; lacI; The lac repressor binds to the lac operator to inhibit transcription in E. coli. This inhibition can be relieved by adding lactose or isopropyl-β-D-thiogalactopyranoside (IPTG).
   3245..3921    +  promoter       CaMV 35S promoter (enhanced): cauliflower mosaic virus 35S promoter with a duplicated enhancer region
   3988..5013    +  CDS            HygR: hygromycin B phosphotransferase confers resistance to hygromycin
   5054..5228    +  polyA_signal   CaMV poly(A) signal: cauliflower mosaic virus polyadenylation signal
   5306..5330    -  misc_feature   LB T-DNA repeat: left border repeat from nopaline C58 T-DNA
   5755..6549    +  CDS            KanR: aminoglycoside phosphotransferase; aphA-3; confers resistance to kanamycin
   6636..7224    +  rep_origin     ori: high-copy-number ColE1/pMB1/pBR322/pUC origin of replication
   7410..7550    -  misc_feature   bom: basis of mobility region from pBR322
   7652..7691    -  CDS            rop (fragment): Rop protein, which maintains plasmids at low copy number; rop
   7894..8088    -  rep_origin     pVS1 oriV: origin of replication for the Pseudomonas plasmid pVS1 (Heeb et al., 2000)
   8154..9227    -  CDS            pVS1 RepA: replication protein from the Pseudomonas plasmid pVS1 (Heeb et al., 2000)
   9656..10285   -  CDS            pVS1 StaA: stability protein from the Pseudomonas plasmid pVS1 (Heeb et al., 2000)
  10845..11246   -  CDS            Y4CG_SINFN (fragment): Protein inferred from homology: Swiss-Prot protein existence level 3. From Sinorhizobium fredii (strain NBRC 101917 / NGR234).
  11586..11610   -  misc_feature   RB T-DNA repeat: right border repeat from nopaline C58 T-DNA
  11676..11830   -  CDS            lacZα (fragment): LacZα fragment of β-galactosidase; lacZ fragment
  11833..11853   -  misc_feature   MCS (fragment): pUC18/19 multiple cloning site
  11928..345     +  promoter       CaMV 35S promoter (enhanced) (across the origin): cauliflower mosaic virus 35S promoter with a duplicated enhancer region
