[The description below was written by a language model from this plasmid's Addgene catalogue record and pLannotate feature annotations shown in this document.]
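Description:
YFN43 is an empty Gateway destination vector for bimolecular fluorescence complementation (BiFC) in plants, built on the pMDC43 binary backbone (sequenced record about 12.3 kb). Between the nopaline-type right and left T-DNA border repeats it carries an enhanced (duplicated-enhancer, 2x35S) CaMV 35S promoter driving the N-terminal fragment of YFP (amino acids 1–154 according to the catalogue entry; the annotation software matches this region to a Venus-type N-terminal BiFC fragment). This is followed by an attR1–attR2 Gateway cassette and a NOS terminator. The depositor notes that a flexible linker was placed between the YFP fragment and the attR site to help the fusion proteins fold. The cassette contains the chloramphenicol resistance gene and the ccdB gyrase toxin, so the unrecombined vector has to be maintained in a ccdB-tolerant E. coli strain. An LR reaction with an entry clone replaces the cassette with the gene of interest, producing an N-terminal YFP-N fusion. A second enhanced 35S promoter within the T-DNA drives hygromycin phosphotransferase with a CaMV poly(A) signal, for selection of transformed plant cells.

Outside the T-DNA, the backbone has a ColE1/pBR322-type origin with the bom region for replication in E. coli. It also has the pVS1 origin, RepA and StaA functions for stable maintenance in Agrobacterium. An aphA-3-type kanamycin resistance gene provides bacterial selection. The depositor notes that this marker also confers amikacin resistance, which distinguishes recombinant destination clones from kanamycin-resistant pDONR entry plasmids. The vector is intended for use with the complementary C-terminal fragment vector, YFC43. Interaction between the two fused proteins reconstitutes YFP fluorescence, reporting both the interaction and its subcellular location in plant cells.
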