Addgene plasmid #89487: YFN43
Purpose: (Empty Backbone) Gateway-based Bimolecular Fluorescence Complementation (BiFC) binary vector containing N terminal fragment of YFP
Depositing lab: Alejandro Ferrando. Depositing organization: Instituto de Biologia Molecular y Celular de Plantas. Publication: Aminopropyltransferases involved in polyamine biosynthesis localize preferentially in the nucleus of plant cells. Belda-Palazon B, Ruiz L, Marti E, Tarraga S, Tiburcio AF, Culianez F, Farras R, Carrasco P, Ferrando A. PLoS One. 2012;7(10):e46907. doi: 10.1371/journal.pone.0046907. Epub 2012 Oct 8. PubMed 23056524.
Backbone
  Vector backbone: pMDC43
  Vector type: Plant Expression
  Promoter: 2x35S
  Selectable markers: Hygromycin
  Tag / fusion protein: YFP-N (aa 1-154) (N terminal on backbone)
Growth in bacteria
  Bacterial resistance: Chloramphenicol and Kanamycin, 25 & 50 μg/mL
  Growth temperature: 37°C
  Growth strain: ccdB Survival
  Growth instructions: These pMDC43 derived plasmids have genes of resistance not only to Kanamycin but also to Amikacin, while the genes of resistance to Kan in the pDONR don't have it. So this way the recombinant clones between pYFN43 or pYFC43 with pDONr can be differentiated.
  Copy number: Unknown
Gene/Insert
  Cloning method: Gateway Cloning
Terms and licenses: Academic/Nonprofit Terms; Industry Terms: Not Available to Industry
Depositor comments: To enhance folding of the fusion proteins a flexible linker was introduced between the coding sequence of either fragment of YFP and the attR recombination site. For more information see: http://www.ibmcp.upv.es/FerrandoLabVectors/
How to cite: YFN43 was a gift from Alejandro Ferrando (Addgene plasmid # 89487 ; http://n2t.net/addgene:89487 ; RRID:Addgene_89487)
